>Addgene plasmid #205454 | TRE-UBC-H2-Kb SCT-T2A-GFP | addgene full sequence | sequence record 409737 | Addgene NGS Result
GTCGACGGATCGGGAGATCTCCCGATCCCCTATGGTGCACTCTCAGTACAATCTGCTCTGATGCCGCATA
GTTAAGCCAGTATCTGCTCCCTGCTTGTGTGTTGGAGGTCGCTGAGTAGTGCGCGAGCAAAATTTAAGCT
ACAACAAGGCAAGGCTTGACCGACAATTGCATGAAGAATCTGCTTAGGGTTAGGCGTTTTGCGCTGCTTC
GCGATGTACGGGCCAGATATACGCGTTGACATTGATTATTGACTAGTTATTAATAGTAATCAATTACGGG
GTCATTAGTTCATAGCCCATATATGGAGTTCCGCGTTACATAACTTACGGTAAATGGCCCGCCTGGCTGA
CCGCCCAACGACCCCCGCCCATTGACGTCAATAATGACGTATGTTCCCATAGTAACGCCAATAGGGACTT
TCCATTGACGTCAATGGGTGGAGTATTTACGGTAAACTGCCCACTTGGCAGTACATCAAGTGTATCATAT
GCCAAGTACGCCCCCTATTGACGTCAATGACGGTAAATGGCCCGCCTGGCATTATGCCCAGTACATGACC
TTATGGGACTTTCCTACTTGGCAGTACATCTACGTATTAGTCATCGCTATTACCATGGTGATGCGGTTTT
GGCAGTACATCAATGGGCGTGGATAGCGGTTTGACTCACGGGGATTTCCAAGTCTCCACCCCATTGACGT
CAATGGGAGTTTGTTTTGGCACCAAAATCAACGGGACTTTCCAAAATGTCGTAACAACTCCGCCCCATTG
ACGCAAATGGGCGGTAGGCGTGTACGGTGGGAGGTCTATATAAGCAGCGCGTTTTGCCTGTACTGGGTCT
CTCTGGTTAGACCAGATCTGAGCCTGGGAGCTCTCTGGCTAACTAGGGAACCCACTGCTTAAGCCTCAAT
AAAGCTTGCCTTGAGTGCTTCAAGTAGTGTGTGCCCGTCTGTTGTGTGACTCTGGTAACTAGAGATCCCT
CAGACCCTTTTAGTCAGTGTGGAAAATCTCTAGCAGTGGCGCCCGAACAGGGACTTGAAAGCGAAAGGGA
AACCAGAGGAGCTCTCTCGACGCAGGACTCGGCTTGCTGAAGCGCGCACGGCAAGAGGCGAGGGGCGGCG
ACTGGTGAGTACGCCAAAAATTTTGACTAGCGGAGGCTAGAAGGAGAGAGATGGGTGCGAGAGCGTCAGT
ATTAAGCGGGGGAGAATTAGATCGCGATGGGAAAAAATTCGGTTAAGGCCAGGGGGAAAGAAAAAATATA
AATTAAAACATATAGTATGGGCAAGCAGGGAGCTAGAACGATTCGCAGTTAATCCTGGCCTGTTAGAAAC
ATCAGAAGGCTGTAGACAAATACTGGGACAGCTACAACCATCCCTTCAGACAGGATCAGAAGAACTTAGA
TCATTATATAATACAGTAGCAACCCTCTATTGTGTGCATCAAAGGATAGAGATAAAAGACACCAAGGAAG
CTTTAGACAAGATAGAGGAAGAGCAAAACAAAAGTAAGACCACCGCACAGCAAGCGGCCGCTGATCTTCA
GACCTGGAGGAGGAGATATGAGGGACAATTGGAGAAGTGAATTATATAAATATAAAGTAGTAAAAATTGA
ACCATTAGGAGTAGCACCCACCAAGGCAAAGAGAAGAGTGGTGCAGAGAGAAAAAAGAGCAGTGGGAATA
GGAGCTTTGTTCCTTGGGTTCTTGGGAGCAGCAGGAAGCACTATGGGCGCAGCGTCAATGACGCTGACGG
TACAGGCCAGACAATTATTGTCTGGTATAGTGCAGCAGCAGAACAATTTGCTGAGGGCTATTGAGGCGCA
ACAGCATCTGTTGCAACTCACAGTCTGGGGCATCAAGCAGCTCCAGGCAAGAATCCTGGCTGTGGAAAGA
TACCTAAAGGATCAACAGCTCCTGGGGATTTGGGGTTGCTCTGGAAAACTCATTTGCACCACTGCTGTGC
CTTGGAATGCTAGTTGGAGTAATAAATCTCTGGAACAGATTTGGAATCACACGACCTGGATGGAGTGGGA
CAGAGAAATTAACAATTACACAAGCTTAATACACTCCTTAATTGAAGAATCGCAAAACCAGCAAGAAAAG
AATGAACAAGAATTATTGGAATTAGATAAATGGGCAAGTTTGTGGAATTGGTTTAACATAACAAATTGGC
TGTGGTATATAAAATTATTCATAATGATAGTAGGAGGCTTGGTAGGTTTAAGAATAGTTTTTGCTGTACT
TTCTATAGTGAATAGAGTTAGGCAGGGATATTCACCATTATCGTTTCAGACCCACCTCCCAACCCCGAGG
GGACCCGACAGGCCCGAAGGAATAGAAGAAGAAGGTGGAGAGAGAGACAGAGACAGATCCATTCGATTAG
TGAACGGATCGGCACTGCGTGCGCCAATTCTGCAGACAAATGGCAGTATTCATCCACAATTTTAAAAGAA
AAGGGGGGATTGGGGGGTACAGTGCAGGGGAAAGAATAGTAGACATAATAGCAACAGACATACAAACTAA
AGAATTACAAAAACAAATTACAAAAATTCAAAATTTTCGGGTTTATTACAGGGACAGCAGAGATCCAGTT
TGGTTAATTCTAGTTTTACTCCCTATCAGTGATAGAGAACGTATGTCGAGTTTACTCCCTATCAGTGATA
GAGAACGATGTCGAGTTTACTCCCTATCAGTGATAGAGAACGTATGTCGAGTTTACTCCCTATCAGTGAT
AGAGAACGTATGTCGAGTTTACTCCCTATCAGTGATAGAGAACGTATGTCGAGTTTATCCCTATCAGTGA
TAGAGAACGTATGTCGAGTTTACTCCCTATCAGTGATAGAGAACGTATGTCGAGGTAGGCGTGTACGGTG
GGAGGCCTATATAAGCAGAGCTCGTTTAGTGAACCGTCAGATCGCCTGGAGAATTCGTTAACGGATCCTC
TAGAGCTCAGCCTCGAGATTTAAATTTAATTAACCCACCCAAGATCTGGCCTCCGCGCCGGGTTTTGGCG
CCTCCCGCGGGCGCCCCCCTCCTCACGGCGAGCGCTGCCACGTCAGACGAAGGGCGCAGCGAGCGTCCTG
ATCCTTCCGCCCGGACGCTCAGGACAGCGGCCCGCTGCTCATAAGACTCGGCCTTAGAACCCCAGTATCA
GCAGAAGGACATTTTAGGACGGGACTTGGGTGACTCTAGGGCACTGGTTTTCTTTCCAGAGAGCGGAACA
GGCGAGGAAAAGTAGTCCCTTCTCGGCGATTCTGCGGAGGGATCTCCGTGGGGCGGTGAACGCCGATGAT
TATATAAGGACGCGCCGGGTGTGGCACAGCTAGTTCCGTCGCAGCCGGGATTTGGGTCGCGGTTCTTGTT
TGTGGATCGCTGTGATCGTCACTTGGTGAGTAGCGGGCTGCTGGGCTGGCCGGGGCTTTCGTGGCCGCCG
GGCCGCTCGGTGGGACGGAAGCGTGTGGAGAGACCGCCAAGGGCTGTAGTCTGGGTCCGCGAGCAAGGTT
GCCCTGAACTGGGGGTTGGGGGGAGCGCAGCAAAATGGCGGCTGTTCCCGAGTCTTGAATGGAAGACGCT
TGTGAGGCGGGCTGTGAGGTCGTTGAAACAAGGTGGGGGGCATGGTGGGCGGCAAGAACCCAAGGTCTTG
AGGCCTTCGCTAATGCGGGAAAGCTCTTATTCGGGTGAGATGGGCTGGGGCACCATCTGGGGACCCTGAC
GTGAAGTTTGTCACTGACTGGAGAACTCGGTTTGTCGTCTGTTGCGGGGGCGGCAGTTATGGCGGTGCCG
TTGGGCAGTGCACCCGTACCTTTGGGAGCGCGCGCCCTCGTCGTGTCGTGACGTCACCCGTTCTGTTGGC
TTATAATGCAGGGTGGGGCCACCTGCCGGTAGGTGTGCGGTAGGCTTTTCTCCGTCGCAGGACGCAGGGT
TCGGGCCTAGGGTAGGCTCTCCTGAATCGACAGGCGCCGGACCTCTGGTGAGGGGAGGGATAAGTGAGGC
GTCAGTTTCTTTGGTCGGTTTTATGTACCTATCTTCTTAAGTAGCTGAAGCTCCGGTTTTGAACTATGCG
CTCGGGGTTGGCGAGTGTGTTTTGTGAAGTTTTTTAGGCACCTTTTGAAATGTAATCATTTGGGTCAATA
TGTAATTTTCAGTGTTAGACTAGTAAATTGTCCGCTAAATTCTGGCCGTTTTTGGCTTTTTTGTTAGACG
AAGCTTGGTACCGAGCTCGGATCTCCACCCCGTAATGGCCAGGTCCGTGACACTCGTCTTCCTGGTGCTG
GTGTCCCTGACCGGACTGTATGCTATGGTCATGAGCTTCGTGAATCTGGGATGCGGCGCCAGCGGAGGCG
GAGGCTCCGGCGGCGGCGGCAGC
[297 nt withheld, positions 4364-4660]
GGAGGCGGCGGCAGCGGCGGCGGCGGCAGCGGAGGAGGAGGCTCCGGAGGAGGCGGCAGCGGACCCCACT
CCCTGAGGTACTTTGTCACAGCCGTCAGCAGACCCGGACTCGGAGAGCCTAGGTATATGGAAGTGGGATA
CGTGGACGACACCGAGTTCGTGAGGTTTGACTCCGACGCTGAGAACCCTAGATACGAACCCAGGGCCAGG
TGGATGGAGCAAGAGGGCCCTGAGTATTGGGAAAGGGAAACCCAGAAGGCCAAAGGCAACGAACAGAGCT
TCAGGGTCGACCTCAGAACACTGCTGGGCTGCTATAACCAGAGCAAGGGAGGCAGCCATACCATCCAGGT
GATCAGCGGCTGCGAGGTCGGATCCGACGGCAGACTGCTGAGGGGATATCAGCAGTACGCTTACGACGGC
TGCGATTATATTGCCCTGAACGAGGATCTGAAAACCTGGACCGCTGCTGATATGGCTGCCCTGATCACCA
AGCATAAGTGGGAACAGGCTGGCGAGGCTGAGAGGCTGAGAGCTTACCTCGAAGGCACATGTGTCGAGTG
GCTGAGGAGGTACCTCAAGAACGGCAATGCCACACTCCTGAGAACCGATAGCCCTAAGGCTCACGTCACA
CATCATAGCAGGCCCGAGGACAAGGTCACCCTGAGATGTTGGGCCCTGGGATTTTACCCCGCCGATATCA
CCCTGACCTGGCAACTGAACGGAGAGGAGCTGATCCAGGATATGGAACTGGTGGAAACCAGACCTGCTGG
CGACGGCACCTTCCAAAAGTGGGCCAGCGTGGTCGTCCCTCTGGGAAAAGAGCAATACTATACCTGCCAC
GTCTACCATCAGGGCCTGCCTGAGCCTCTCACCCTGAGATGGGAGCCTCCCCCCAGCACCGTCAGCAATA
TGGCCACCGTGGCTGTGCTCGTGGTGCTGGGAGCCGCCATTGTGACAGGCGCCGTGGTGGCCTTCGTCAT
GAAGATGAGGAGGAGGAACACCGGAGGCAAAGGCGGAGACTATGCCCTCGCTCCCGGCAGCCAGACATCC
GACCTCAGCCTGCCCGACTGTAAGGCTTTAGAGGGCAGAGGAAGTCTTCTAACATGCGGTGACGTGGAGG
AGAATCCCGGCCCTGTGGTGAGCAAGGGCGAGGAGCTGTTCACCGGGGTGGTGCCCATCCTGGTCGAGCT
GGACGGCGACGTAAACGGCCACAAGTTCAGCGTGTCCGGCGAGGGCGAGGGCGATGCCACCTACGGCAAG
CTGACCCTGAAGTTCATCTGCACCACCGGCAAGCTGCCCGTGCCCTGGCCCACCCTCGTGACCACCTTGA
CCTACGGCGTGCAGTGCTTCGCCCGCTACCCCGACCACATGAAGCAGCACGACTTCTTCAAGTCCGCCAT
GCCCGAAGGCTACGTCCAGGAGCGCACCATCTTCTTCAAGGACGACGGCAACTACAAGACCCGCGCCGAG
GTGAAGTTCGAGGGCGACACCCTGGTGAACCGCATCGAGCTGAAGGGCATCGACTTCAAGGAGGACGGCA
ACATCCTGGGGCACAAGCTGGAGTACAACTACAACAGCCACAAGGTCTATATCACCGCCGACAAGCAGAA
GAACGGCATCAAGGTGAACTTCAAGACCCGCCACAACATCGAGGACGGCAGCGTGCAGCTCGCCGACCAC
TACCAGCAGAACACCCCCATCGGCGACGGCCCCGTGCTGCTGCCCGACAACCACTACCTGAGCACCCAGT
CCGCCCTGAGCAAAGACCCCAACGAGAAGCGCGATCACATGGTCCTGCTGGAGTTCGTGACCGCCGCCGG
GATCACTCTCGGCATGGACGAGCTGTACAAGTAATGTACAAGTAAAGCGGCCGCGACTCTAGTCCCTCCC
AATTCGATATCAAGCTTATCGATAATCAACCTCTGGATTACAAAATTTGTGAAAGATTGACTGGTATTCT
TAACTATGTTGCTCCTTTTACGCTATGTGGATACGCTGCTTTAATGCCTTTGTATCATGCTATTGCTTCC
CGTATGGCTTTCATTTTCTCCTCCTTGTATAAATCCTGGTTGCTGTCTCTTTATGAGGAGTTGTGGCCCG
TTGTCAGGCAACGTGGCGTGGTGTGCACTGTGTTTGCTGACGCAACCCCCACTGGTTGGGGCATTGCCAC
CACCTGTCAGCTCCTTTCCGGGACTTTCGCTTTCCCCCTCCCTATTGCCACGGCGGAACTCATCGCCGCC
TGCCTTGCCCGCTGCTGGACAGGGGCTCGGCTGTTGGGCACTGACAATTCCGTGGTGTTGTCGGGGAAAT
CATCGTCCTTTCCTTGGCTGCTCGCCTGTGTTGCCACCTGGATTCTGCGCGGGACGTCCTTCTGCTACGT
CCCTTCGGCCCTCAATCCAGCGGACCTTCCTTCCCGCGGCCTGCTGCCGGCTCTGCGGCCTCTTCCGCGT
CTTCGCCTTCGCCCTCAGACGAGTCGGATCTCCCTTTGGGCCGCCTCCCCGCATCGATACCGTCGACCTC
GATCGAGACCTAGAAAAACATGGAGCAATCACAAGTAGCAATACAGCAGCTACCAATGCTGATTGTGCCT
GGCTAGAAGCACAAGAGGAGGAGGAGGTGGGTTTTCCAGTCACACCTCAGGTACCTTTAAGACCAATGAC
TTACAAGGCAGCTGTAGATCTTAGCCACTTTTTAAAAGAAAAGGGGGGACTGGAAGGGCTAATTCACTCC
CAACGAAGACAAGATATCCTTGATCTGTGGATCTACCACACACAAGGCTACTTCCCTGATTGGCAGAACT
ACACACCAGGGCCAGGGATCAGATATCCACTGACCTTTGGATGGTGCTACAAGCTAGTACCAGTTGAGCA
AGAGAAGGTAGAAGAAGCCAATGAAGGAGAGAACACCCGCTTGTTACACCCTGTGAGCCTGCATGGGATG
GATGACCCGGAGAGAGAAGTATTAGAGTGGAGGTTTGACAGCCGCCTAGCATTTCATCACATGGCCCGAG
AGCTGCATCCGGACTGTACTGGGTCTCTCTGGTTAGACCAGATCTGAGCCTGGGAGCTCTCTGGCTAACT
AGGGAACCCACTGCTTAAGCCTCAATAAAGCTTGCCTTGAGTGCTTCAAGTAGTGTGTGCCCGTCTGTTG
TGTGACTCTGGTAACTAGAGATCCCTCAGACCCTTTTAGTCAGTGTGGAAAATCTCTAGCAGGGCCCGTT
TAAACCCGCTGATCAGCCTCGACTGTGCCTTCTAGTTGCCAGCCATCTGTTGTTTGCCCCTCCCCCGTGC
CTTCCTTGACCCTGGAAGGTGCCACTCCCACTGTCCTTTCCTAATAAAATGAGGAAATTGCATCGCATTG
TCTGAGTAGGTGTCATTCTATTCTGGGGGGTGGGGTGGGGCAGGACAGCAAGGGGGAGGATTGGGAAGAC
AATAGCAGGCATGCTGGGGATGCGGTGGGCTCTATGGCTTCTGAGGCGGAAAGAACCAGCTGGGGCTCTA
GGGGGTATCCCC
[124 nt withheld, positions 8173-8296]
C
[91 nt withheld, positions 8298-8388]
A
[49 nt withheld, positions 8390-8438]
CCTTTGACGTTGGAGTCCACGTTCTTT
[37 nt withheld, positions 8466-8502]
ACCCTATCTCGGTCTATTCTTTTGATTTATAAGGGATTTTGCCGATTTCGGCCTATTGGTTAAAAAATGA
GCTGATTTAACAAAAATTTAACGCGAATTAATTCTGTGGAATGTGTGTCAGTTAGGGTGTGGAAAGTCCC
CAGGCTCCCCAGCAGGCAGAAGTATGCAAAGCATGCATCTCAATTAGTCAGCAACCAGGTGTGGAAAGTC
CCCAGGCTCCCCAGCAGGCAGAAGTATGCAAAGCATGCATCTCAATTAGTCAGCAACCATAGTCCCGCCC
CTAACTCCGCCCATCCCGCCCCTAACTCCGCCCAGTTCCGCCCATTCTCCGCCCCATGGCTGACTAATTT
TTTTTATTTATGCAGAGGCCGAGGCCGCCTCTGCCTCTGAGCTATTCCAGAAGTAGTGAGGAGGCTTTTT
TGGAGGCCTAGGCTTTTGCAAAAAGCTCCCGGGAGCTTGTATATCCATTTTCGGATCTGATCAGCACGTG
TTGACAATTAATCATCGGCATAGTATATCGGCATAGTATAATACGACAAGGTGAGGAACTAAACCATGGC
CAAGTTGACCAGTGCCGTTCCGGTGCTCACCGCGCGCGACGTCGCCGGAGCGGTCGAGTTCTGGACCGAC
CGGCTCGGGTTCTCCCGGGACTTCGTGGAGGACGACTTCGCCGGTGTGGTCCGGGACGACGTGACCCTGT
TCATCAGCGCGGTCCAGGACCAGGTGGTGCCGGACAACACCCTGGCCTGGGTGTGGGTGCGCGGCCTGGA
CGAGCTGTACGCCGAGTGGTCGGAGGTCGTGTCCACGAACTTCCGGGACGCCTCCGGGCCGGCCATGACC
GAGATCGGCGAGCAGCCGTGGGGGCGGGAGTTCGCCCTGCGCGACCCGGCCGGCAACTGCGTGCACTTCG
TGGCCGAGGAGCAGGACTGACACGTGCTACGAGATTTCGATTCCACCGCCGCCTTCTATGAAAGGTTGGG
CTTCGGAATCGTTTTCCGGGACGCCGGCTGGATGATCCTCCAGCGCGGGGATCTCATGCTGGAGTTCTTC
GCCCACCCCAACTTGTTTATTGCAGCTTATAATGGTTACAAATAAAGCAATAGCATCACAAATTTCACAA
ATAAAGCATTTTTTTCACTGCATTCTAGTTGTGGTTTGTCCAAACTCATCAATGTATCTTATCATGTCTG
TATACCGTCGACCTCTAGCTAGAGCTTGGCGTAATCATGGTCATAGCTGTTTCCTGTGTGAAATTGTTAT
CCGCTCACAATTCCACACAACATACGAGCCGGAAGCATAAAGTGTAAAGCCTGGGGTGCCTAATGAGTGA
GCTAACTCACATTAATTGCGTTGCGCTCACTGCCCGCTTTCCAGTCGGGAAACCTGTCGTGCCAGCTGCA
TTAATGAATCGGCCAACGCGCGGGGAGAGGCGGTTTGCGTATTGGGCGCTCTTCCGCTTCCTCGCTCACT
GACTCGCTGCGCTCGGTCGTTCGGCTGCGGCGAGCGGTATCAGCTCACTCAAAGGCGGTAATACGGTTAT
CCACAGAATCAGGGGATAACGCAGGAAAGAACATGTGAGCAAAAGGCCAGCAAAAGGCCAGGAACCGTAA
AAAGGCCGCGTTGCTGGCGTTTTTCCATAGGCTCCGCCCCCCTGACGAGCATCACAAAAATCGACGCTCA
AGTCAGAGGTGGCGAAACCCGACAGGACTATAAAGATACCAGGCGTTTCCCCCTGGAAGCTCCCTCGTGC
GCTCTCCTGTTCCGACCCTGCCGCTTACCGGATACCTGTCCGCCTTTCTCCCTTCGGGAAGCGTGGCGCT
TTCTCATAGCTCACGCTGTAGGTATCTCAGTTCGGTGTAGGTCGTTCGCTCCAAGCTGGGCTGTGTGCAC
GAACCCCCCGTTCAGCCCGACCGCTGCGCCTTATCCGGTAACTATCGTCTTGAGTCCAACCCGGTAAGAC
ACGACTTATCGCCACTGGCAGCAGCCACTGGTAACAGGATTAGCAGAGCGAGGTATGTAGGCGGTGCTAC
AGAGTTCTTGAAGTGGTGGCCTAACTACGGCTACACTAGAAGAACAGTATTTGGTATCTGCGCTCTGCTG
AAGCCAGTTACCTTCGGAAAAAGAGTTGGTAGCTCTTGATCCGGCAAACAAACCACCGCTGGTAGCGGTG
GTTTTTTTGTTTGCAAGCAGCAGATTACGCGCAGAAAAAAAGGATCTCAAGAAGATCCTTTGATCTTTTC
TACGGGGTCTGACGCTCAGTGGAACGAAAACTCACGTTAAGGGATTTTGGTCATGAGATTATCAAAAAGG
ATCTTCACCTAGATCCTTTTAAATTAAAAATGAAGTTTTAAATCAATCTAAAGTATATATGAGTAAACTT
GGTCTGACAGTTACCAATGCTTAATCAGTGAGGCACCTATCTCAGCGATCTGTCTATTTCGTTCATCCAT
AGTTGCCTGACTCCCCGTCGTGTAGATAACTACGATACGGGAGGGCTTACCATCTGGCCCCAGTGCTGCA
ATGATACCGCGAGACCCACGCTCACCGGCTCCAGATTTATCAGCAATAAACCAGCCAGCCGGAAGGGCCG
AGCGCAGAAGTGGTCCTGCAACTTTATCCGCCTCCATCCAGTCTATTAATTGTTGCCGGGAAGCTAGAGT
AAGTAGTTCGCCAGTTAATAGTTTGCGCAACGTTGTTGCCATTGCTACAGGCATCGTGGTGTCACGCTCG
TCGTTTGGTATGGCTTCATTCAGCTCCGGTTCCCAACGATCAAGGCGAGTTACATGATCCCCCATGTTGT
GCAAAAAAGCGGTTAGCTCCTTCGGTCCTCCGATCGTTGTCAGAAGTAAGTTGGCCGCAGTGTTATCACT
CATGGTTATGGCAGCACTGCATAATTCTCTTACTGTCATGCCATCCGTAAGATGCTTTTCTGTGACTGGT
GAGTACTCAACCAAGTCATTCTGAGAATAGTGTATGCGGCGACCGAGTTGCTCTTGCCCGGCGTCAATAC
GGGATAATACCGCGCCACATAGCAGAACTTTAAAAGTGCTCATCATTGGAAAACGTTCTTCGGGGCGAAA
ACTCTCAAGGATCTTACCGCTGTTGAGATCCAGTTCGATGTAACCCACTCGTGCACCCAACTGATCTTCA
GCATCTTTTACTTTCACCAGCGTTTCTGGGTGAGCAAAAACAGGAAGGCAAAATGCCGCAAAAAAGGGAA
TAAGGGCGACACGGAAATGTTGAATACTCATACTCTTCCTTTTTCAATATTATTGAAGCATTTATCAGGG
TTATTGTCTCATGAGCGGATACATATTTGAATGTATTTAGAAAAATAAACAAATAGGGGTTCCGCGCACA
TTTCCCCGAAAAGTGCCACCTGAC
Features (pLannotate 1.2.2; 34 found; start..end, strand, type, name):
     31..83      -  misc_feature   bom (fragment): basis of mobility region from pBR322
    238..617     +  enhancer       CMV enhancer: human cytomegalovirus immediate early enhancer
    618..817     +  promoter       CMV promoter: human cytomegalovirus (CMV) immediate early promoter
    835..1015    +  LTR            5' LTR (truncated): truncated 5' long terminal repeat (LTR) from HIV-1
   1062..1187    +  misc_feature   HIV-1 Ψ: packaging signal of human immunodeficiency virus type 1
   1171..1534    +  CDS            HIV-1 gag (fragment): gag protein from human immunodeficiency virus 1; gag
   1680..1913    +  misc_feature   RRE: The Rev response element (RRE) of HIV-1 allows for Rev-dependent mRNA export from the nucleus to the cytoplasm.
   2290..2390    +  CDS            Rev (fragment): human immunodeficiency virus 1 (HIV-1) Rev protein; rev; enhances nuclear export of unspliced and incompletely spliced viral mRNAs
   2440..2557    +  misc_feature   cPPT/CTS: central polypurine tract and central termination sequence of HIV-1
   2605..2916    +  promoter       tight TRE promoter: Tet-responsive promoter PTight, consisting of seven tet operator sequences followed by the minimal CMV promoter
   2988..4199    +  promoter       UbC promoter: human ubiquitin C promoter
   4235..4660    +  CDS            B2m (sequence partly withheld): B2MG_MOUSE - Experimental evidence at protein level: Swiss-Prot protein existence level 1. Component of the class I major histocompatibility complex (MHC). Involved in the presentation of peptide antigens to the immune system. From Mus musculus (Mouse).
   4724..5740    +  CDS            H2-K1 (fragment): HA1B_MOUSE - Also known as H2-K. Experimental evidence at protein level: Swiss-Prot protein existence level 1. Involved in the presentation of foreign antigens to the immune system. From Mus musculus (Mouse).
   5796..6514    +  CDS            EmGFP (fragment): Emerald GFP mammalian codon-optimized
   6551..6574    +  misc_feature   MCS (fragment): pBluescript multiple cloning site
   6574..7162    +  misc_feature   WPRE: woodchuck hepatitis virus posttranscriptional regulatory element
   7163..7182    +  misc_feature   MCS (fragment): pBluescript multiple cloning site
   7184..7684    +  CDS            nef (fragment): NEF_HV1LA - Experimental evidence at protein level: Swiss-Prot protein existence level 1. Extracellular Nef protein targets CD4(+) T-lymphocytes for apoptosis by interacting with CXCR4 surface receptors. From Human immunodeficiency virus type 1 group M subtype B (isolate Lai) (HIV-1).
   7691..7871    +  LTR            5' LTR (truncated): truncated 5' long terminal repeat (LTR) from HIV-1
   7903..8127    +  polyA_signal   bGH poly(A) signal: bovine growth hormone polyadenylation signal
   8131..8152    +  promoter       SV40 promoter (fragment): SV40 enhancer and early promoter
   8173..8601    +  rep_origin     f1 ori (sequence partly withheld): f1 bacteriophage origin of replication; arrow indicates direction of (+) strand synthesis
   8615..8944    +  promoter       SV40 promoter: SV40 enhancer and early promoter
   8992..9039    +  promoter       EM7 promoter: synthetic bacterial promoter&nbsp
   9058..9432    +  CDS            BleoR: antibiotic-binding protein; Sh ble from Streptoalloteichus hindustanus; confers resistance to bleomycin, phleomycin, and Zeocin™
   9442..9567    +  CDS            ble (fragment): BLE_KLEPN - Experimental evidence at protein level: Swiss-Prot protein existence level 1. Binding protein with a strong affinity to the bleomycin family of antibiotics. Binds to CL990; an antimitotic-antibiotic compound. From Klebsiella pneumoniae.
   9562..9683    +  polyA_signal   SV40 poly(A) signal: SV40 polyadenylation signal
   9754..9776    -  protein_bind   lac operator (fragment): The lac repressor binds to the lac operator to inhibit transcription in E. coli. This inhibition can be relieved by adding lactose or isopropyl-β-D-thiogalactopyranoside (IPTG). lac repressor encoded by lacI
   9780..9810    -  promoter       lac promoter: promoter for the E. coli lac operon
   9825..9846    -  protein_bind   CAP binding site: CAP binding activates transcription in the presence of cAMP. E. coli catabolite activator protein
   9859..9951    -  CDS            lacI (fragment): lac repressor; lacI; The lac repressor binds to the lac operator to inhibit transcription in E. coli. This inhibition can be relieved by adding lactose or isopropyl-β-D-thiogalactopyranoside (IPTG).
  10134..10722   -  rep_origin     ori: high-copy-number ColE1/pMB1/pBR322/pUC origin of replication
  10893..11753   -  CDS            AmpR: β-lactamase; bla; confers resistance to ampicillin, carbenicillin, and related antibiotics
  11754..11858   -  promoter       AmpR promoter: bla
