[The description below was written by a language model from this plasmid's Addgene catalogue record and pLannotate feature annotations shown in this document.]
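Description:
TRE-UBC-H2-Kb SCT-T2A-GFP is an 11.9 kb HIV-1-based lentiviral transfer plasmid built on the pCW backbone for expressing a mouse H2-Kb single-chain trimer (SCT) in mammalian cells. It is maintained in E. coli through a high-copy ColE1/pUC origin with ampicillin resistance, and it also carries an f1 origin. Outside the viral region, an SV40/EM7-driven BleoR cassette with an SV40 poly(A) signal is annotated, although the catalogue lists only GFP as the selectable marker. The viral genome is transcribed from a CMV enhancer/promoter fused to a truncated 5' LTR. It contains the Ψ packaging signal with a gag fragment, the RRE for Rev-dependent nuclear export, the cPPT/CTS, a WPRE to boost transcript expression, and a downstream truncated LTR followed by a bGH poly(A) signal. The viral structural and enzymatic genes are absent from the annotation, so packaging functions would need to be supplied in trans.

The payload lies between the cPPT and the WPRE. A tight Tet-responsive promoter remains from the backbone, immediately followed by the human ubiquitin C promoter, which the record names as the promoter for the insert. No tetracycline transactivator is annotated. The open reading frame encodes mouse β2-microglobulin followed by the H2-K1 heavy chain, consistent with a single-chain MHC class I design. An SCT normally also includes a covalently linked antigenic peptide, but the record does not identify one. According to the construct name, a T2A self-cleaving peptide links this to an Emerald-type GFP, so that transduced cells can be identified or sorted by fluorescence. The associated publication concerns engineering human pluripotent stem cell lines to evade xenogeneic transplantation barriers, which suggests the mouse class I molecule is used for that purpose.
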