Addgene plasmid #205454: TRE-UBC-H2-Kb SCT-T2A-GFP
Purpose: lentiviral plasmid for expression of mouse H2-Kb SCT
Depositing lab: Deepta Bhattacharya. Depositing organization: University of Arizona. Publication: Engineering human pluripotent stem cell lines to evade xenogeneic transplantation barriers. Pizzato HA, Alonso-Guallart P, Woods J, Connelly JP, Fehniger TA, Atkinson JP, Pruett-Miller SM, Monsma FJ Jr, Bhattacharya D. Stem Cell Reports. 2023 Dec 22:S2213-6711(23)00496-4. doi: 10.1016/j.stemcr.2023.12.003. PubMed 38215755.
Backbone
  Vector backbone: pCW
  Vector type: Mammalian Expression
  Selectable markers: GFP
Growth in bacteria
  Bacterial resistance: Ampicillin, 100 μg/mL
  Growth temperature: 37°C
  Growth strain: DH5alpha
  Copy number: High Copy
Gene/Insert
  Gene/Insert name: H2-Kb SCT
  Species: M. musculus (mouse)
  Entrez Gene: H2-K1 (a.k.a. H-2K, H-2K(d), H2-D1, H2-K, K-f)
  Promoter: UBC
  Cloning method: Gibson Cloning
Terms and licenses: Academic/Nonprofit Terms; Industry Terms: Not Available to Industry
Depositor comments: Please visit https://www.biorxiv.org/content/10.1101/2023.06.27.546594v1 for bioRxiv preprint.
How to cite: TRE-UBC-H2-Kb SCT-T2A-GFP was a gift from Deepta Bhattacharya (Addgene plasmid # 205454 ; http://n2t.net/addgene:205454 ; RRID:Addgene_205454)
